>Addgene plasmid #136258 | pLV 4xSTAR-mNeonGreen-NLS-blast | addgene full sequence | sequence record 312905 | Addgene NGS Result
TTTTAAAAGAAAAGGGGGGATTGGGGGGTACAGTGCAGGGGAAAGAATAGTAGACATAATAGCAACAGAC
ATACAAACTAAAGAATTACAAAAACAAATTACAAAAATTCAAAATTTTATCGATCGGTACCCCTAGGGTG
AAAAGGCAGGTGCAAAGCAAATCCTATCCCAGCTTCTAGCTAGGTGAAAAGGCAGGTGCAAAGCAAATCC
TATCCCAGCTTCTAGCTAGGGTGAAAAGGCAGGTGCAAAGCAAATCCTATCCCAGCTTCTAGCTAGGTGA
AAAGGCAGGTGCAAAGCAAATCCTATCCCAGCTTCTAGCTAGCGGCGCGCCGGATCCGGAGGGGACAAGT
GGAGGGAAAGTGGGGCCGGGCGGGGGGTGCCTGGGAAGCCAGGCTGCGCTGACGTCACTGGGCGCGCAAT
TCGGGCTGGAGCGCTTTAAAAAACGAGCGTGCAAGCAGAGAGGCTGCTCCACACCGCTCAGGCCGCGGTT
TAAACATCGATATGGTGAGCAAGGGCGAGGAGGATAACATGGCCTCTCTCCCAGCGACACATGAGTTACA
CATCTTTGGCTCCATCAACGGTGTGGACTTTGACATGGTGGGTCAGGGCACCGGCAATCCAAATGATGGT
TATGAGGAGTTAAACCTGAAGTCCACCAAGGGTGACCTCCAGTTCTCCCCCTGGATTCTGGTCCCTCATA
TCGGGTATGGCTTCCATCAGTACCTGCCCTACCCTGACGGGATGTCGCCTTTCCAGGCCGCCATGGTAGA
TGGCTCCGGATACCAAGTCCATCGCACAATGCAGTTTGAAGATGGTGCCTCCCTTACTGTTAACTACCGC
TACACCTACGAGGGAAGCCACATCAAAGGAGAGGCCCAGGTGAAGGGGACTGGTTTCCCTGCTGACGGTC
CTGTGATGACCAACTCGCTGACCGCTGCGGACTGGTGCAGGTCGAAGAAGACTTACCCCAACGACAAAAC
CATCATCAGTACCTTTAAGTGGAGTTACACCACTGGAAATGGCAAGCGCTACCGGAGCACTGCGCGGACC
ACCTACACCTTTGCCAAGCCAATGGCGGCTAACTATCTGAAGAACCAGCCGATGTACGTGTTCCGTAAGA
CGGAGCTCAAGCACTCCAAGACCGAGCTCAACTTCAAGGAGTGGCAAAAGGCCTTTACCGATGTGATGGG
CATGGACGAGCTGTACAAGTCCAGGCCAAAAAAGAAAAGAAAGGTCATCGATTAGTTAATTAATGGCCCG
GGAATTCCGCCCCTCTCCCCCCCTAACGTTACTGGCCGAAGCCGCTTGGAATAAGGCCGGTGTGCGTTTG
TCTATATGTTATTTTCCACCATATTGCCGTCTTTTGGCAATGTGAGGGCCCGGAAACCTGGCCCTGTCTT
CTTGACGAGCATTCCTAGGGGTCTTTCCCCTCTCGCCAAAGGAATGCAAGGTCTGTTGAATGTCGTGAAG
GAAGCAGTTCCTCTGGAAGCTTCTTGAAGACAAACAACGTCTGTAGCGACCCTTTGCAGGCAGCGGAACC
CCCCACCTGGCGACAGGTGCCTCTGCGGCCAAAAGCCACGTGTATAAGATACACCTGCAAAGGCGGCACA
ACCCCAGTGCCACGTTGTGAGTTGGATAGTTGTGGAAAGAGTCAAATGGCTCTCCTCAAGCGTATTCAAC
AAGGGGCTGAAGGATGCCCAGAAGGTACCCCATTGTATGGGATCTGATCTGGGGCCTCGGTGCACATGCT
TTACATGTGTTTAGTCGAGGTTAAAAAAACGTCTAGGCCCCCCGAACCACGGGGACGTGGTTTTCCTTTG
AAAAACACGATGATAATATGGATATGGCCACAACGGTCGCCACCATGGCCAAGCCTTTGTCTCAAGAAGA
ATCCACCCTCATTGAAAGAGCAACGGCTACAATCAACAGCATCCCCATCTCTGAAGACTACAGCGTCGCC
AGCGCAGCTCTCTCTAGCGACGGCCGCATCTTCACTGGTGTCAATGTATATCATTTTACTGGGGGACCTT
GTGCAGAACTCGTGGTGCTGGGCACTGCTGCTGCTGCGGCAGCTGGCAACCTGACTTGTATCGTCGCGAT
CGGAAATGAGAACAGGGGCATCTTGAGCCCCTGCGGACGGTGCCGACAGGTGCTTCTCGATCTGCATCCT
GGGATCAAAGCCATAGTGAAGGACAGTGATGGACAGCCGACGGCAGTTGGGATTCGTGAATTGCTGCCCT
CTGGTTATGTGTGGGAGGGCTAAATGCATGTATTCAATCTAAGCAGGCTTTCACTTTCTCGCCAACTTAC
AAGGCCTTTCTGTGTAAACAATACCTGAACCTTTACCCCGTTGCCCGGCAACGGCCAGGTCTGTGCCAAG
TGTTTGCTGACGCAACCCCCACTGGCTGGGGCTTGGTCATGGGCCATCAGCGCATGCGTGGAACCTTTTC
GGCTCCTCTGCCGATCCATACTGCGGAACTCCTAGCCGCTTGTTTTGCTCGCAGCAGGTCTGGAGCAAAC
ATTATCGGGACTGATAACTCTGTTGTCCTATCCCGCAAATATACATCGTTTCCATGGCTGCTAGGCTGTG
CTGCCAACTGGATCCTGCGCGGGACGTCCTTTGTTTACGTCCCGTCGGCGCTGAATCCTGCGGACGACCC
TTCTCGGGGTCGCTTGGGACTCTCTCGTCCCCTTCTCCGTCTGCCGTTCCGACCGACCACGGGGCGCACC
TCTCTTTACGCGGACTCCCCGTCTGTGCCTTCTCATCTGCCGGACCGTGTGCACTTCGCTTCACCTCTGC
ACGTCGCATGGAGACCACCGTGAACGCCCACCAAATATTGCCCAAGGTCTTACATAAGAGGACTCTTGGA
CTCTCAGCAATGTCAACGACCGACCTTGAGGCATACTTCAAAGACTGTTTGTTTAAAGACTGGGAGGAGT
TGGGGGAGGAGATTAGGTTAAAGGTCTTTGTACTAGGAGGCTGTAGGCATAAATTGGTCTGCGCACCAGC
ACCATGGCGCAATCACTAGAGCGGGGTACCTTTAAGACCAATGACTTACAAGGCAGCTGTAGATCTTAGC
CACTTTTTAAAAGAAAAGGGGGGACTGGAAGGGCTAATTCACTCCCAACGAAGACAAGATCTGCTTTTTG
CTTGTACTGGGTCTCTCTGGTTAGACCAGATCTGAGCCTGGGAGCTCTCTGGCTAACTAGGGAACCCACT
GCTTAAGCCTCAATAAAGCTTGCCTTGAGTGCTTCAAGTAGTGTGTGCCCGTCTGTTGTGTGACTCTGGT
AACTAGAGATCCCTCAGACCCTTTTAGTCAGTGTGGAAAATCTCTAGCAGTAGTAGTTCATGTCATCTTA
TTATTCAGTATTTATAACTTGCAAAGAAATGAATATCAGAGAGTGAGAGGAACTTGTTTATTGCAGCTTA
TAATGGTTACAAATAAAGCAATAGCATCACAAATTTCACAAATAAAGCATTTTTTTCACTGCATTCTAGT
TGTGGTTTGTCCAAACTCATCAATGTATCTTATCATGTCTGGCTCTAGCTATCCCGCCCCTAACTCCGCC
CATCCCGCCCCTAACTCCGCCCAGTTCCGCCCATTCTCCGCCCCATGGCTGACTAATTTTTTTTATTTAT
GCAGAGGCCGAGGCCGCCTCGGCCTCTGAGCTATTCCAGAAGTAGTGAGGAGGCTTTTTTGGAGGCCTAG
GGACGTACCCAATTCGCCCTATAGTGAGTCGTATTACGCGCGCTCACTGGCCGTCGTTTTACAACGTCGT
GACTGGGAAAACCCTGGCGTTACCCAACTTAATCGCCTTGCAGCACATCCCCCTTTCGCCAGCTGGCGTA
ATAGCGAAGAGGCCCGCACCGATCGCCCTTCCCAACAGTTGCGCAGCCTGAATGGCGAATGGG
[124 nt withheld, positions 3914-4037]
C
[91 nt withheld, positions 4039-4129]
A
[49 nt withheld, positions 4131-4179]
CCTTTGACGTTGGAGTCCACGTTCTTT
[37 nt withheld, positions 4207-4243]
ACCCTATCTCGGTCTATTCTTTTGATTTATAAGGGATTTTGCCGATTTCGGCCTATTGGTTAAAAAATGA
GCTGATTTAACAAAAATTTAACGCGAATTTTAACAAAATATTAACGCTTACAATTTAGGTGGCACTTTTC
GGGGAAATGTGCGCGGAACCCCTATTTGTTTATTTTTCTAAATACATTCAAATATGTATCCGCTCATGAG
ACAATAACCCTGATAAATGCTTCAATAATATTGAAAAAGGAAGAGTATGAGTATTCAACATTTCCGTGTC
GCCCTTATTCCCTTTTTTGCGGCATTTTGCCTTCCTGTTTTTGCTCACCCAGAAACGCTGGTGAAAGTAA
AAGATGCTGAAGATCAGTTGGGTGCACGAGTGGGTTACATCGAACTGGATCTCAACAGCGGTAAGATCCT
TGAGAGTTTTCGCCCCGAAGAACGTTTTCCAATGATGAGCACTTTTAAAGTTCTGCTATGTGGCGCGGTA
TTATCCCGTATTGACGCCGGGCAAGAGCAACTCGGTCGCCGCATACACTATTCTCAGAATGACTTGGTTG
AGTACTCACCAGTCACAGAAAAGCATCTTACGGATGGCATGACAGTAAGAGAATTATGCAGTGCTGCCAT
AACCATGAGTGATAACACTGCGGCCAACTTACTTCTGACAACGATCGGAGGACCGAAGGAGCTAACCGCT
TTTTTGCACAACATGGGGGATCATGTAACTCGCCTTGATCGTTGGGAACCGGAGCTGAATGAAGCCATAC
CAAACGACGAGCGTGACACCACGATGCCTGTAGCAATGGCAACAACGTTGCGCAAACTATTAACTGGCGA
ACTACTTACTCTAGCTTCCCGGCAACAATTAATAGACTGGATGGAGGCGGATAAAGTTGCAGGACCACTT
CTGCGCTCGGCCCTTCCGGCTGGCTGGTTTATTGCTGATAAATCTGGAGCCGGTGAGCGTGGGTCTCGCG
GTATCATTGCAGCACTGGGGCCAGATGGTAAGCCCTCCCGTATCGTAGTTATCTACACGACGGGGAGTCA
GGCAACTATGGATGAACGAAATAGACAGATCGCTGAGATAGGTGCCTCACTGATTAAGCATTGGTAACTG
TCAGACCAAGTTTACTCATATATACTTTAGATTGATTTAAAACTTCATTTTTAATTTAAAAGGATCTAGG
TGAAGATCCTTTTTGATAATCTCATGACCAAAATCCCTTAACGTGAGTTTTCGTTCCACTGAGCGTCAGA
CCCCGTAGAAAAGATCAAAGGATCTTCTTGAGATCCTTTTTTTCTGCGCGTAATCTGCTGCTTGCAAACA
AAAAAACCACCGCTACCAGCGGTGGTTTGTTTGCCGGATCAAGAGCTACCAACTCTTTTTCCGAAGGTAA
CTGGCTTCAGCAGAGCGCAGATACCAAATACTGTTCTTCTAGTGTAGCCGTAGTTAGGCCACCACTTCAA
GAACTCTGTAGCACCGCCTACATACCTCGCTCTGCTAATCCTGTTACCAGTGGCTGCTGCCAGTGGCGAT
AAGTCGTGTCTTACCGGGTTGGACTCAAGACGATAGTTACCGGATAAGGCGCAGCGGTCGGGCTGAACGG
GGGGTTCGTGCACACAGCCCAGCTTGGAGCGAACGACCTACACCGAACTGAGATACCTACAGCGTGAGCT
ATGAGAAAGCGCCACGCTTCCCGAAGGGAGAAAGGCGGACAGGTATCCGGTAAGCGGCAGGGTCGGAACA
GGAGAGCGCACGAGGGAGCTTCCAGGGGGAAACGCCTGGTATCTTTATAGTCCTGTCGGGTTTCGCCACC
TCTGACTTGAGCGTCGATTTTTGTGATGCTCGTCAGGGGGGCGGAGCCTATGGAAAAACGCCAGCAACGC
GGCCTTTTTACGGTTCCTGGCCTTTTGCTGGCCTTTTGCTCACATGTTCTTTCCTGCGTTATCCCCTGAT
TCTGTGGATAACCGTATTACCGCCTTTGAGTGAGCTGATACCGCTCGCCGCAGCCGAACGACCGAGCGCA
GCGAGTCAGTGAGCGAGGAAGCGGAAGAGCGCCCAATACGCAAACCGCCTCTCCCCGCGCGTTGGCCGAT
TCATTAATGCAGCTGGCACGACAGGTTTCCCGACTGGAAAGCGGGCAGTGAGCGCAACGCAATTAATGTG
AGTTAGCTCACTCATTAGGCACCCCAGGCTTTACACTTTATGCTTCCGGCTCGTATGTTGTGTGGAATTG
TGAGCGGATAACAATTTCACACAGGAAACAGCTATGACCATGATTACGCCAAGCGCTGATGAATCCCCTA
ATGATTTTGGTAAAAATCATTAAGTTAAGGTGGATACACATCTTGTCATATGATCAAATGGTTTCGCGAA
AAATCAATAATCAGACAACAAGATGTGCGAACTCGATATTTTACACGACTCTCTTTACCAATTCTGCCCC
GAATTACACTTAAAACGACTCAACAGCTTAACGTTGGCTTGCCACGCATTACTTGACTGTAAAACTCTCA
CTCTTACCGAACTTGGCCGTAACCTGCCAACCAAAGCGAGAACAAAACATAACATCAAACGAATCGACCG
ATTGTTAGGTAATCGTCACCTCCACAAAGAGCGACTCGCTGTATACCGTTGGCATGCTAGCTTTATCTGT
TCGGGCAATACGATGCCCATTGTACTTGTTGACTGGTCTGATATTCGTGAGCAAAAACGACTTATGGTAT
TGCGAGCTTCAGTCGCACTACACGGTCGTTCTGTTACTCTTTATGAGAAAGCGTTCCCGCTTTCAGAGCA
ATGTTCAAAGAAAGCTCATGACCAATTTCTAGCCGACCTTGCGAGCATTCTACCGAGTAACACCACACCG
CTCATTGTCAGTGATGCTGGCTTTAAAGTGCCATGGTATAAATCCGTTGAGAAGCTGGGTTGGTACTGGT
TAAGTCGAGTAAGAGGAAAAGTACAATATGCAGACCTAGGAGCGGAAAACTGGAAACCTATCAGCAACTT
ACATGATATGTCATCTAGTCACTCAAAGACTTTAGGCTATAAGAGGCTGACTAAAAGCAATCCAATCTCA
TGCCAAATTCTATTGTATAAATCTCGCTCTAAAGGCCGAAAAAATCAGCGCTCGACACGGACTCATTGTC
ACCACCCGTCACCTAAAATCTACTCAGCGTCGGCAAAGGAGCCATGGGTTCTAGCAACTAACTTACCTGT
TGAAATTCGAACACCCAAACAACTTGTTAATATCTATTCGAAGCGAATGCAGATTGAAGAAACCTTCCGA
GACTTGAAAAGTCCTGCCTACGGACTAGGCCTACGCCATAGCCGAACGAGCAGCTCAGAGCGTTTTGATA
TCATGCTGCTAATCGCCCTGATGCTTCAACTAACATGTTGGCTTGCGGGCGTTCATGCTCAGAAACAAGG
TTGGGACAAGCACTTCCAGGCTAACACAGTCAGAAATCGAAACGTACTCTCAACAGTTCGCTTAGGCATG
GAAGTTTTGCGGCATTCTGGCTACACAATAACAAGGGAAGACTTACTCGTGGCTGCAACCCTACTAGCTC
AAAATTTATTCACACATGGTTACGCTTTGGGGAAATTATGAGGGGATCTCTCAGCGCCAAGCGCGCAATT
AACCCTCACTAAAGGGAACAAAAGCTGGAGCTGCAAGCTTAATGTAGTCTTATGCAATACTCTTGTAGTC
TTGCAACATGGTAACGATGAGTTAGCAACATGCCTTACAAGGAGAGAAAAAGCACCGTGCATGCCGATTG
GTGGAAGTAAGGTGGTACGATCGTGCCTTATTAGGAAGGCAACAGACGGGTCTGACATGGATTGGACGAA
CCACTGAATTGCCGCATTGCAGAGATATTGTATTTAAGTGCCTAGCTCGATACATAAACGGGTCTCTCTG
GTTAGACCAGATCTGAGCCTGGGAGCTCTCTGGCTAACTAGGGAACCCACTGCTTAAGCCTCAATAAAGC
TTGCCTTGAGTGCTTCAAGTAGTGTGTGCCCGTCTGTTGTGTGACTCTGGTAACTAGAGATCCCTCAGAC
CCTTTTAGTCAGTGTGGAAAATCTCTAGCAGTGGCGCCCGAACAGGGACTTGAAAGCGAAAGGGAAACCA
GAGGAGCTCTCTCGACGCAGGACTCGGCTTGCTGAAGCGCGCACGGCAAGAGGCGAGGGGCGGCGACTGG
TGAGTACGCCAAAAATTTTGACTAGCGGAGGCTAGAAGGAGAGAGATGGGTGCGAGAGCGTCAGTATTAA
GCGGGGGAGAATTAGATCGCGATGGGAAAAAATTCGGTTAAGGCCAGGGGGAAAGAAAAAATATAAATTA
AAACATATAGTATGGGCAAGCAGGGAGCTAGAACGATTCGCAGTTAATCCTGGCCTGTTAGAAACATCAG
AAGGCTGTAGACAAATACTGGGACAGCTACAACCATCCCTTCAGACAGGATCAGAAGAACTTAGATCATT
ATATAATACAGTAGCAACCCTCTATTGTGTGCATCAAAGGATAGAGATAAAAGACACCAAGGAAGCTTTA
GACAAGATAGAGGAAGAGCAAAACAAAAGTAAGACCACCGCACAGCAAGCGGCCGCTGATCTTCAGACCT
GGAGGAGGAGATATGAGGGACAATTGGAGAAGTGAATTATATAAATATAAAGTAGTAAAAATTGAACCAT
TAGGAGTAGCACCCACCAAGGCAAAGAGAAGAGTGGTGCAGAGAGAAAAAAGAGCAGTGGGAATAGGAGC
TTTGTTCCTTGGGTTCTTGGGAGCAGCAGGAAGCACTATGGGCGCAGCGTCAATGACGCTGACGGTACAG
GCCAGACAATTATTGTCTGGTATAGTGCAGCAGCAGAACAATTTGCTGAGGGCTATTGAGGCGCAACAGC
ATCTGTTGCAACTCACAGTCTGGGGCATCAAGCAGCTCCAGGCAAGAATCCTGGCTGTGGAAAGATACCT
AAAGGATCAACAGCTCCTGGGGATTTGGGGTTGCTCTGGAAAACTCATTTGCACCACTGCTGTGCCTTGG
AATGCTAGTTGGAGTAATAAATCTCTGGAACAGATTTGGAATCACACGACCTGGATGGAGTGGGACAGAG
AAATTAACAATTACACAAGCTTAATACACTCCTTAATTGAAGAATCGCAAAACCAGCAAGAAAAGAATGA
ACAAGAATTATTGGAATTAGATAAATGGGCAAGTTTGTGGAATTGGTTTAACATAACAAATTGGCTGTGG
TATATAAAATTATTCATAATGATAGTAGGAGGCTTGGTAGGTTTAAGAATAGTTTTTGCTGTACTTTCTA
TAGTGAATAGAGTTAGGCAGGGATATTCACCATTATCGTTTCAGACCCACCTCCCAACCCCGAGGGGACC
CGACAGGCCCGAAGGAATAGAAGAAGAAGGTGGAGAGAGAGACAGAGACAGATCCATTCGATTAGTGAAC
GGATCTCGACGGTATCGG
Features (pLannotate 1.2.2; 28 found; start..end, strand, type, name):
      1..118     +  misc_feature   cPPT/CTS: central polypurine tract and central termination sequence of HIV-1
    502..1209    +  CDS            mNeonGreen: mNeonGreen is a basic (constitutively fluorescent) green/yellow fluorescent protein published in 2013, derived from Branchiostoma lanceolatum. It is reported to be a very rapidly-maturing monomer with moderate acid sensitivity.
   1374..1836    +  misc_feature   IRES: internal ribosome entry site (IRES) of the encephalomyocarditis virus (EMCV)
   1865..2263    +  CDS            BSD: blasticidin S deaminase; Aspergillus terreus BSD; confers resistance to blasticidin
   2350..2608    +  ncRNA          HBV PRE 1151-1410: Accession: RF02816 - Hepatitis B virus post-transcriptional regulatory element 1151-1410
   2574..3014    +  CDS            X: X_HBVD3 - Experimental evidence at protein level: Swiss-Prot protein existence level 1. Multifunctional protein that plays a role in silencing host antiviral defenses and promoting viral transcription. Does not seem to be essential for HBV infection. May be directly involved in development of cirrhosis and liver cancer (hepatocellular carcinoma). Most of cytosolic activities involve modulation of cytosolic calcium. The effect on apoptosis is controversial depending on the cell types in which the studies have been conducted. May induce apoptosis by localizing in mitochondria and causing loss of
   3036..3104    +  CDS            nef (fragment): NEF_HV1Z2 - Experimental evidence at protein level: Swiss-Prot protein existence level 1. Extracellular Nef protein targets CD4(+) T-lymphocytes for apoptosis by interacting with CXCR4 surface receptors. From Human immunodeficiency virus type 1 group M subtype D (isolate Z2/CDC-Z34) (HIV-1).
   3106..3339    +  LTR            3' LTR (ΔU3): self-inactivating 3' long terminal repeat (LTR) from HIV-1
   3411..3532    +  polyA_signal   SV40 poly(A) signal: SV40 polyadenylation signal
   3572..3707    +  rep_origin     SV40 ori: SV40 origin of replication
   3728..3746    -  promoter       T7 promoter: promoter for bacteriophage T7 RNA polymerase
   3754..3909    +  CDS            lacZα (fragment): LacZα fragment of β-galactosidase; lacZ fragment
   3914..4342    +  rep_origin     f1 ori (sequence partly withheld): f1 bacteriophage origin of replication; arrow indicates direction of (+) strand synthesis
   4395..4499    +  promoter       AmpR promoter: bla
   4500..5360    +  CDS            AmpR: β-lactamase; bla; confers resistance to ampicillin, carbenicillin, and related antibiotics
   5531..6119    +  rep_origin     ori: high-copy-number ColE1/pMB1/pBR322/pUC origin of replication
   6302..6394    +  CDS            lacI (fragment): lac repressor; lacI; The lac repressor binds to the lac operator to inhibit transcription in E. coli. This inhibition can be relieved by adding lactose or isopropyl-β-D-thiogalactopyranoside (IPTG).
   6407..6428    +  protein_bind   CAP binding site: CAP binding activates transcription in the presence of cAMP. E. coli catabolite activator protein
   6443..6473    +  promoter       lac promoter: promoter for the E. coli lac operon
   6481..6497    +  protein_bind   lac operator: The lac repressor binds to the lac operator to inhibit transcription in E. coli. This inhibition can be relieved by adding lactose or isopropyl-β-D-thiogalactopyranoside (IPTG). lac repressor encoded by lacI
   6583..6652    -  ncRNA          RNA-OUT: Accession: RF00240 - RNA-OUT
   7880..7898    +  promoter       T3 promoter: promoter for bacteriophage T3 RNA polymerase
   7926..8152    +  promoter       RSV promoter: Rous sarcoma virus enhancer/promoter
   8153..8333    +  LTR            5' LTR (truncated): truncated 5' long terminal repeat (LTR) from HIV-1
   8380..8505    +  misc_feature   HIV-1 Ψ: packaging signal of human immunodeficiency virus type 1
   8489..8852    +  CDS            HIV-1 gag (fragment): gag protein from human immunodeficiency virus 1; gag
   8998..9231    +  misc_feature   RRE: The Rev response element (RRE) of HIV-1 allows for Rev-dependent mRNA export from the nucleus to the cytoplasm.
   9608..9708    +  CDS            Rev (fragment): human immunodeficiency virus 1 (HIV-1) Rev protein; rev; enhances nuclear export of unspliced and incompletely spliced viral mRNAs
