[The description below was written by a language model from this plasmid's Addgene catalogue record and pLannotate feature annotations shown in this document.]
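Description:
pLV 4xSTAR-mNeonGreen-NLS-blast is a third-generation, self-inactivating lentiviral reporter built on the p156RRL-sinPPT-CMV-GFP-PRE backbone. It is designed to mark intestinal stem cells by reading out ASCL2 transcriptional activity. In bacteria it is maintained through a high-copy ColE1/pUC-type origin with ampicillin resistance, and it also carries an f1 origin and an SV40 origin. The viral genome is transcribed from a chimeric RSV promoter/truncated 5' LTR. It contains the HIV-1 Ψ packaging signal with a gag fragment, the RRE for Rev-dependent export, the cPPT/CTS, and a ΔU3 3' LTR followed by an SV40 polyadenylation signal. These features make it dependent on packaging and envelope functions supplied in trans.

The payload sits downstream of the cPPT. The catalogue describes a roughly 350 bp synthetic element made of four repeats of the stem cell ASCL2 reporter (STAR) motif. The feature table does not annotate this element or any associated minimal promoter, but an unannotated gap immediately upstream of the mNeonGreen coding sequence is consistent with its position. When ASCL2 is active, the element drives mNeonGreen fused to a nuclear localisation signal, giving a nuclear green signal. An EMCV IRES then links blasticidin S deaminase to the same transcript, and a hepatitis B virus post-transcriptional regulatory element (which overlaps X-protein sequence) follows. Because no separate promoter is annotated for the blasticidin marker, selection appears to depend on reporter transcription.

The sequenced record is about 1.3 kb longer than the catalogued size. This fits the depositor's note of an IS4 transposable element, which is reported not to disrupt function. The backbone region containing the RNA-OUT hit is a plausible location for it. The associated publication describes introducing the reporter into intestinal organoids.
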