Addgene plasmid #136258: pLV 4xSTAR-mNeonGreen-NLS-blast
Purpose: Fluorescent reporter for intestinal stem cells through ASCL2 transcriptional activity
Depositing lab: Hugo Snippert. Depositing organization: University Medical Centre Utrecht. Publication: Introducing the Stem Cell ASCL2 Reporter STAR into Intestinal Organoids. Heinz MC, Oost KC, Snippert HJG. STAR Protoc. 2020 Oct 8;1(3):100126. doi: 10.1016/j.xpro.2020.100126. eCollection 2020 Dec 18. PubMed 33377020.
Backbone
  Vector backbone: p156RRL-sinPPT-CMV-GFP-PRE/Nhe I
  Backbone size w/o insert (bp): 6256
  Total vector size (bp): 8383
  Vector type: Mammalian Expression, Lentiviral
  Selectable markers: Blasticidin
Growth in bacteria
  Bacterial resistance: Ampicillin, 100 μg/mL
  Growth temperature: 30°C
  Growth strain: NEB Stable
  Copy number: Unknown
Gene/Insert
  Gene/Insert name: stem cell Ascl2 reporter, 4 repeats (alt name: 4x STAR)
  Species: H. sapiens (human), Synthetic
  Insert size (bp): 350
  Tag / fusion protein: mNeonGreen-NLS
Terms and licenses: Academic/Nonprofit Terms; Industry Terms: Not Available to Industry
Depositor comments: Please note Addgene identified an IS4 transposable element in this plasmid. The IS4 element however does not disrupt any elements and the depositor has confirmed it does not affect plasmid function.
How to cite: pLV 4xSTAR-mNeonGreen-NLS-blast was a gift from Hugo Snippert (Addgene plasmid # 136258 ; http://n2t.net/addgene:136258 ; RRID:Addgene_136258)
