>Addgene plasmid #136258 | pLV 4xSTAR-mNeonGreen-NLS-blast | depositor partial sequence | sequence record 307149 | entire insert: including STAR repeats up to BSD
GTGAAAAGGCAGGTGCAAAGCAAATCCTATCCCAGCTTCTAGCTAGGTGAAAAGGCAGGTGCAAAGCAAA
TCCTATCCCAGCTTCTAGCTAGGGTGAAAAGGCAGGTGCAAAGCAAATCCTATCCCAGCTTCTAGCTAGG
TGAAAAGGCAGGTGCAAAGCAAATCCTATCCCAGCTTCTAGCTAGCGGCGCGCCGGATCCGGAGGGGACA
AGTGGAGGGAAAGTGGGGCCGGGCGGGGGGTGCCTGGGAAGCCAGGCTGCGCTGACGTCACTGGGCGCGC
AATTCGGGCTGGAGCGCTTTAAAAAACGAGCGTGCAAGCAGAGAGGCTGCTCCACACCGCTCAGGCCGCG
GTTTAAACATCGATATGGTGAGCAAGGGCGAGGAGGATAACATGGCCTCTCTCCCAGCGACACATGAGTT
ACACATCTTTGGCTCCATCAACGGTGTGGACTTTGACATGGTGGGTCAGGGCACCGGCAATCCAAATGAT
GGTTATGAGGAGTTAAACCTGAAGTCCACCAAGGGTGACCTCCAGTTCTCCCCCTGGATTCTGGTCCCTC
ATATCGGGTATGGCTTCCATCAGTACCTGCCCTACCCTGACGGGATGTCGCCTTTCCAGGCCGCCATGGT
AGATGGCTCCGGATACCAAGTCCATCGCACAATGCAGTTTGAAGATGGTGCCTCCCTTACTGTTAACTAC
CGCTACACCTACGAGGGAAGCCACATCAAAGGAGAGGCCCAGGTGAAGGGGACTGGTTTCCCTGCTGACG
GTCCTGTGATGACCAACTCGCTGACCGCTGCGGACTGGTGCAGGTCGAAGAAGACTTACCCCAACGACAA
AACCATCATCAGTACCTTTAAGTGGAGTTACACCACTGGAAATGGCAAGCGCTACCGGAGCACTGCGCGG
ACCACCTACACCTTTGCCAAGCCAATGGCGGCTAACTATCTGAAGAACCAGCCGATGTACGTGTTCCGTA
AGACGGAGCTCAAGCACTCCAAGACCGAGCTCAACTTCAAGGAGTGGCAAAAGGCCTTTACCGATGTGAT
GGGCATGGACGAGCTGTACAAGTCCAGGCCAAAAAAGAAAAGAAAGGTCATCGATTAGTTAATTAATGGC
CCGGGAATTCCGCCCCTCTCCCCCCCTAACGTTACTGGCCGAAGCCGCTTGGAATAAGGCCGGTGTGCGT
TTGTCTATATGTTATTTTCCACCATATTGCCGTCTTTTGGCAATGTGAGGGCCCGGAAACCTGGCCCTGT
CTTCTTGACGAGCATTCCTAGGGGTCTTTCCCCTCTCGCCAAAGGAATGCAAGGTCTGTTGAATGTCGTG
AAGGAAGCAGTTCCTCTGGAAGCTTCTTGAAGACAAACAACGTCTGTAGCGACCCTTTGCAGGCAGCGGA
ACCCCCCACCTGGCGACAGGTGCCTCTGCGGCCAAAAGCCACGTGTATAAGATACACCTGCAAAGGCGGC
ACAACCCCAGTGCCACGTTGTGAGTTGGATAGTTGTGGAAAGAGTCAAATGGCTCTCCTCAAGCGTATTC
AACAAGGGGCTGAAGGATGCCCAGAAGGTACCCCATTGTATGGGATCTGATCTGGGGCCTCGGTGCACAT
GCTTTACATGTGTTTAGTCGAGGTTAAAAAAACGTCTAGGCCCCCCGAACCACGGGGACGTGGTTTTCCT
TTGAAAAACACGATGATAATATGGATATGGCCACAACGGTCGCCACCATGGCCAAGCCTTTGTCTCAAGA
AGAATCCACCCTCATTGAAAGAGCAACGGCTACAATCAACAGCATCCCCATCTCTGAAGACTACAGCGTC
GCCAGCGCAGCTCTCTCTAGCGACGGCCGCATCTTCACTGGTGTCAATGTATATCATTTTACTGGGGGAC
CTTGTGCAGAACTCGTGGTGCTGGGCACTGCTGCTGCTGCGGCAGCTGGCAACCTGACTTGTATCGTCGC
GATCGGAAATGAGAACAGGGGCATCTTGAGCCCCTGCGGACGGTGCCGACAGGTGCTTCTCGATCTGCAT
CCTGGGATCAAAGCCATAGTGAAGGACAGTGATGGACAGCCGACGGCAGTTGGGATTCGTGAATTGCTGC
CCTCTGGTTATGTGTGGGAGGGCTAA
